>Addgene plasmid #158726 | pDESTpK7WG2mito | depositor full sequence | sequence record 306335 | pDESTpK7WG2mito sequence 10724 bps
GGCCCTCTAGAGGATCCCCGGGTACCCTCGAATTATCATACATGAGAATTAAGGGAGTCACGTTATGACC
CCCGCCGATGACGCGGGACAAGCCGTTTTACGTTTGGAACTGACAGAACCGCAACGTTGAAGGAGCCACT
CAGCCGCGGGTTTCTGGAGTTTAATGAGCTAAGCACATACGTCAGAAACCATTATTGCGCGTTCAAAAGT
CGCCTAAGGTCACTATCAGCTAGCAAATATTTCTTGTCAAAAATGCTCCACTGACGTTCCATAAATTCCC
CTCGGTATCCAATTAGAGTCTCATATTCACTCTCAACTCGATCGAGGCATGATTGAACAAGATGGATTGC
ACGCAGGTTCTCCGGCCGCTTGGGTGGAGAGGCTATTCGGCTATGACTGGGCACAACAGACAATCGGCTG
CTCTGATGCCGCCGTGTTCCGGCTGTCAGCGCAGGGGCGCCCGGTTCTTTTTGTCAAGACCGACCTGTCC
GGTGCCCTGAATGAACTCCAAGACGAGGCAGCGCGGCTATCGTGGCTGGCCACGACGGGCGTTCCTTGCG
CAGCTGTGCTCGACGTTGTCACTGAAGCGGGAAGGGACTGGCTGCTATTGGGCGAAGTGCCGGGGCAGGA
TCTCCTGTCATCTCACCTTGCTCCTGCCGAGAAAGTATCCATCATGGCTGATGCAATGCGGCGGCTGCAT
ACGCTTGATCCGGCTACCTGCCCATTCGACCACCAAGCGAAACATCGCATCGAGCGAGCACGTACTCGGA
TGGAAGCCGGTCTTGTCGATCAGGATGATCTGGACGAAGAGCATCAGGGGCTCGCGCCAGCCGAACTGTT
CGCCAGGCTCAAGGCGCGGATGCCCGACGGCGAGGATCTCGTCGTGACCCACGGCGATGCCTGCTTGCCG
AATATCATGGTGGAAAATGGCCGCTTTTCTGGATTCATCGACTGTGGCCGGCTGGGTGTGGCGGACCGCT
ATCAGGACATAGCGTTGGCTACCCGTGATATTGCTGAAGAGCTTGGCGGCGAATGGGCTGACCGCTTCCT
CGTGCTTTACGGTATCGCCGCTCCCGATTCGCAGCGCATCGCCTTCTATCGCCTTCTTGACGAGTTCTTC
TGAGCGGGACTCTGGGGTTCGGACTCTAGCTAGAGTCAAGCAGATCGTTCAAACATTTGGCAATAAAGTT
TCTTAAGATTGAATCCTGTTGCCGGTCTTGCGATGATTATCATATAATTTCTGTTGAATTACGTTAAGCA
TGTAATAATTAACATGTAATGCATGACGTTATTTATGAGATGGGTTTTTATGATTAGAGTCCCGCAATTA
TACATTTAATACGCGATAGAAAACAAAATATAGCGCGCAAACTAGGATAAATTATCGCGCGCGGTGTCAT
CTATGTTACTAGATCGACCGGCATGCAAGCTGATAATTCAATTCGGCGTTAATTCAGTACATTAAAAACG
TCCGCAATGTGTTATTAAGTTGTCTAAGCGTCAATTTGTTTACACCACAATATATCCTGCCACCAGCCAG
CCAACAGCTCCCCGACCGGCAGCTCGGCACAAAATCACCACTCGATACAGGCAGCCCATCAGTCCGGGAC
GGCGTCAGCGGGAGAGCCGTTGTAAGGCGGCAGACTTTGCTCATGTTACCGATGCTATTCGGAAGAACGG
CAACTAAGCTGCCGGGTTTGAAACACGGATGATCTCGCGGAGGGTAGCATGTTGATTGTAACGATGACAG
AGCGTTGCTGCCTGTGATCAATTCGGGCACGAACCCAGTGGACATAAGCCTCGTTCGGTTCGTAAGCTGT
AATGCAAGTAGCGTAACTGCCGTCACGCAACTGGTCCAGAACCTTGACCGAACGCAGCGGTGGTAACGGC
GCAGTGGCGGTTTTCATGGCTTCTTGTTATGACATGTTTTTTTGGGGTACAGTCTATGCCTCGGGCATCC
AAGCAGCAAGCGCGTTACGCCGTGGGTCGATGTTTGATGTTATGGAGCAGCAACGATGTTACGCAGCAGG
GCAGTCGCCCTAAAACAAAGTTAAACATCATGGGGGAAGCGGTGATCGCCGAAGTATCGACTCAACTATC
AGAGGTAGTTGGCGTCATCGAGCGCCATCTCGAACCGACGTTGCTGGCCGTACATTTGTACGGCTCCGCA
GTGGATGGCGGCCTGAAGCCACACAGTGATATTGATTTGCTGGTTACGGTGACCGTAAGGCTTGATGAAA
CAACGCGGCGAGCTTTGATCAACGACCTTTTGGAAACTTCGGCTTCCCCTGGAGAGAGCGAGATTCTCCG
CGCTGTAGAAGTCACCATTGTTGTGCACGACGACATCATTCCGTGGCGTTATCCAGCTAAGCGCGAACTG
CAATTTGGAGAATGGCAGCGCAATGACATTCTTGCAGGTATCTTCGAGCCAGCCACGATCGACATTGATC
TGGCTATCTTGCTGACAAAAGCAAGAGAACATAGCGTTGCCTTGGTAGGTCCAGCGGCGGAGGAACTCTT
TGATCCGGTTCCTGAACAGGATCTATTTGAGGCGCTAAATGAAACCTTAACGCTATGGAACTCGCCGCCC
GACTGGGCTGGCGATGAGCGAAATGTAGTGCTTACGTTGTCCCGCATTTGGTACAGCGCAGTAACCGGCA
AAATCGCGCCGAAGGATGTCGCTGCCGACTGGGCAATGGAGCGCCTGCCGGCCCAGTATCAGCCCGTCAT
ACTTGAAGCTAGACAGGCTTATCTTGGACAAGAAGAAGATCGCTTGGCCTCGCGCGCAGATCAGTTGGAA
GAATTTGTCCACTACGTGAAAGGCGAGATCACCAAGGTAGTCGGCAAATAATGTCTAGCTAGAAATTCGT
TCAAGCCGACGCCGCTTCGCCGGCGTTAACTCAAGCGATTAGATGCACTAAGCACATAATTGCTCACAGC
CAAACTATCAGGTCAAGTCTGCTTTTATTATTTTTAAGCGTGCATAATAAGCCCTACACAAATTGGGAGA
TATATCATGCATGACCAAAATCCCTTAACGTGAGTTTTCGTTCCACTGAGCGTCAGACCCCGTAGAAAAG
ATCAAAGGATCTTCTTGAGATCCTTTTTTTCTGCGCGTAATCTGCTGCTTGCAAACAAAAAAACCACCGC
TACCAGCGGTGGTTTGTTTGCCGGATCAAGAGCTACCAACTCTTTTTCCGAAGGTAACTGGCTTCAGCAG
AGCGCAGATACCAAATACTGTCCTTCTAGTGTAGCCGTAGTTAGGCCACCACTTCAAGAACTCTGTAGCA
CCGCCTACATACCTCGCTCTGCTAATCCTGTTACCAGTGGCTGCTGCCAGTGGCGATAAGTCGTGTCTTA
CCGGGTTGGACTCAAGACGATAGTTACCGGATAAGGCGCAGCGGTCGGGCTGAACGGGGGGTTCGTGCAC
ACAGCCCAGCTTGGAGCGAACGACCTACACCGAACTGAGATACCTACAGCGTGAGCTATGAGAAAGCGCC
ACGCTTCCCGAAGGGAGAAAGGCGGACAGGTATCCGGTAAGCGGCAGGGTCGGAACAGGAGAGCGCACGA
GGGAGCTTCCAGGGGGAAACGCCTGGTATCTTTATAGTCCTGTCGGGTTTCGCCACCTCTGACTTGAGCG
TCGATTTTTGTGATGCTCGTCAGGGGGGCGGAGCCTATGGAAAAACGCCAGCAACGCGGCCTTTTTACGG
TTCCTGGCCTTTTGCTGGCCTTTTGCTCACATGTTCTTTCCTGCGTTATCCCCTGATTCTGTGGATAACC
GTATTACCGCCTTTGAGTGAGCTGATACCGCTCGCCGCAGCCGAACGACCGAGCGCAGCGAGTCAGTGAG
CGAGGAAGCGGAAGAGCGCCTGATGCGGTATTTTCTCCTTACGCATCTGTGCGGTATTTCACACCGCATA
TGGTGCACTCTCAGTACAATCTGCTCTGATGCCGCATAGTTAAGCCAGTATACACTCCGCTATCGCTACG
TGACTGGGTCATGGCTGCGCCCCGACACCCGCCAACACCCGCTGACGCGCCCTGACGGGCTTGTCTGCTC
CCGGCATCCGCTTACAGACAAGCTGTGACCGTCTCCGGGAGCTGCATGTGTCAGAGGTTTTCACCGTCAT
CACCGAAACGCGCGAGGCAGGGTGCCTTGATGTGGGCGCCGGCGGTCGAGTGGCGACGGCGCGGCTTGTC
CGCGCCCTGGTAGATTGCCTGGCCGTAGGCCAGCCATTTTTGAGCGGCCAGCGGCCGCGATAGGCCGACG
CGAAGCGGCGGGGCGTAGGGAGCGCAGCGACCGAAGGGTAGGCGCTTTTTGCAGCTCTTCGGCTGTGCGC
TGGCCAGACAGTTATGCACAGGCCAGGCGGGTTTTAAGAGTTTTAATAAGTTTTAAAGAGTTTTAGGCGG
AAAAATCGCCTTTTTTCTCTTTTATATCAGTCACTTACATGTGTGACCGGTTCCCAATGTACGGCTTTGG
GTTCCCAATGTACGGGTTCCGGTTCCCAATGTACGGCTTTGGGTTCCCAATGTACGTGCTATCCACAGGA
AAGAGACCTTTTCGACCTTTTTCCCCTGCTAGGGCAATTTGCCCTAGCATCTGCTCCGTACATTAGGAAC
CGGCGGATGCTTCGCCCTCGATCAGGTTGCGGTAGCGCATGACTAGGATCGGGCCAGCCTGCCCCGCCTC
CTCCTTCAAATCGTACTCCGGCAGGTCATTTGACCCGATCAGCTTGCGCACGGTGAAACAGAACTTCTTG
AACTCTCCGGCGCTGCCACTGCGTTCGTAGATCGTCTTGAACAACCATCTGGCTTCTGCCTTGCCTGCGG
CGCGGCGTGCCAGGCGGTAGAGAAAACGGCCGATGCCGGGATCGATCAAAAAGTAATCGGGGTGAACCGT
CAGCACGTCCGGGTTCTTGCCTTCTGTGATCTCGCGGTACATCCAATCAGCTAGCTCGATCTCGATGTAC
TCCGGCCGCCCGGTTTCGCTCTTTACGATCTTGTAGCGGCTAATCAAGGCTTCACCCTCGGATACCGTCA
CCAGGCGGCCGTTCTTGGCCTTCTTCGTACGCTGCATGGCAACGTGCGTGGTGTTTAACCGAATGCAGGT
TTCTACCAGGTCGTCTTTCTGCTTTCCGCCATCGGCTCGCCGGCAGAACTTGAGTACGTCCGCAACGTGT
GGACGGAACACGCGGCCGGGCTTGTCTCCCTTCCCTTCCCGGTATCGGTTCATGGATTCGGTTAGATGGG
AAACCGCCATCAGTACCAGGTCGTAATCCCACACACTGGCCATGCCGGCCGGCCCTGCGGAAACCTCTAC
GTGCCCGTCTGGAAGCTCGTAGCGGATCACCTCGCCAGCTCGTCGGTCACGCTTCGACAGACGGAAAACG
GCCACGTCCATGATGCTGCGACTATCGCGGGTGCCCACGTCATAGAGCATCGGAACGAAAAAATCTGGTT
GCTCGTCGCCCTTGGGCGGCTTCCTAATCGACGGCGCACCGGCTGCCGGCGGTTGCCGGGATTCTTTGCG
GATTCGATCAGCGGCCGCTTGCCACGATTCACCGGGGCGTGCTTCTGCCTCGATGCGTTGCCGCTGGGCG
GCCTGCGCGGCCTTCAACTTCTCCACCAGGTCATCACCCAGCGCCGCGCCGATTTGTACCGGGCCGGATG
GTTTGCGACCGTCACGCCGATTCCTCGGGCTTGGGGGTTCCAGTGCCATTGCAGGGCCGGCAGACAACCC
AGCCGCTTACGCCTGGCCAACCGCCCGTTCCTCCACACATGGGGCATTCCACGGCGTCGGTGCCTGGTTG
TTCTTGATTTTCCATGCCGCCTCCTTTAGCCGCTAAAATTCATCTACTCATTTATTCATTTGCTCATTTA
CTCTGGTAGCTGCGCGATGTATTCAGATAGCAGCTCGGTAATGGTCTTGCCTTGGCGTACCGCGTACATC
TTCAGCTTGGTGTGATCCTCCGCCGGCAACTGAAAGTTGACCCGCTTCATGGCTGGCGTGTCTGCCAGGC
TGGCCAACGTTGCAGCCTTGCTGCTGCGTGCGCTCGGACGGCCGGCACTTAGCGTGTTTGTGCTTTTGCT
CATTTTCTCTTTACCTCATTAACTCAAATGAGTTTTGATTTAATTTCAGCGGCCAGCGCCTGGACCTCGC
GGGCAGCGTCGCCCTCGGGTTCTGATTCAAGAACGGTTGTGCCGGCGGCGGCAGTGCCTGGGTAGCTCAC
GCGCTGCGTGATACGGGACTCAAGAATGGGCAGCTCGTACCCGGCCAGCGCCTCGGCAACCTCACCGCCG
ATGCGCGTGCCTTTGATCGCCCGCGACACGACAAAGGCCGCTTGTAGCCTTCCATCCGTGACCTCAATGC
GCTGCTTAACCAGCTCCACCAGGTCGGCGGTGGCCCATATGTCGTAAGGGCTTGGCTGCACCGGAATCAG
CACGAAGTCGGCTGCCTTGATCGCGGACACAGCCAAGTCCGCCGCCTGGGGCGCTCCGTCGATCACTACG
AAGTCGCGCCGGCCGATGGCCTTCACGTCGCGGTCAATCGTCGGGCGGTCGATGCCGACAACGGTTAGCG
GTTGATCTTCCCGCACGGCCGCCCAATCGCGGGCACTGCCCTGGGGATCGGAATCGACTAACAGAACATC
GGCCCCGGCGAGTTGCAGGGCGCGGGCTAGATGGGTTGCGATGGTCGTCTTGCCTGACCCGCCTTTCTGG
TTAAGTACAGCGATAACCTTCATGCGTTCCCCTTGCGTATTTGTTTATTTACTCATCGCATCATATACGC
AGCGACCGCATGACGCAAGCTGTTTTACTCAAATACACATCACCTTTTTAGACGGCGGCGCTCGGTTTCT
TCAGCGGCCAAGCTGGCCGGCCAGGCCGCCAGCTTGGCATCAGACAAACCGGCCAGGATTTCATGCAGCC
GCACGGTTGAGACGTGCGCGGGCGGCTCGAACACGTACCCGGCCGCGATCATCTCCGCCTCGATCTCTTC
GGTAATGAAAAACGGTTCGTCCTGGCCGTCCTGGTGCGGTTTCATGCTTGTTCCTCTTGGCGTTCATTCT
CGGCGGCCGCCAGGGCGTCGGCCTCGGTCAATGCGTCCTCACGGAAGGCACCGCGCCGCCTGGCCTCGGT
GGGCGTCACTTCCTCGCTGCGCTCAAGTGCGCGGTACAGGGTCGAGCGATGCACGCCAAGCAGTGCAGCC
GCCTCTTTCACGGTGCGGCCTTCCTGGTCGATCAGCTCGCGGGCGTGCGCGATCTGTGCCGGGGTGAGGG
TAGGGCGGGGGCCAAACTTCACGCCTCGGGCCTTGGCGGCCTCGCGCCCGCTCCGGGTGCGGTCGATGAT
TAGGGAACGCTCGAACTCGGCAATGCCGGCGAACACGGTCAACACCATGCGGCCGGCCGGCGTGGTGGTG
TCGGCCCACGGCTCTGCCAGGCTACGCAGGCCCGCGCCGGCCTCCTGGATGCGCTCGGCAATGTCCAGTA
GGTCGCGGGTGCTGCGGGCCAGGCGGTCTAGCCTGGTCACTGTCACAACGTCGCCAGGGCGTAGGTGGTC
AAGCATCCTGGCCAGCTCCGGGCGGTCGCGCCTGGTGCCGGTGATCTTCTCGGAAAACAGCTTGGTGCAG
CCGGCCGCGTGCAGTTCGGCCCGTTGGTTGGTCAAGTCCTGGTCGTCGGTGCTGACGCGGGCATAGCCCA
GCAGGCCAGCGGCGGCGCTCTTGTTCATGGCGTAATGTCTCCGGTTCTAGTCGCAAGTATTCTACTTTAT
GCGACTAAAACACGCGACAAGAAAACGCCAGGAAAAGGGCAGGGCGGCAGCCTGTCGCGTAACTTAGGAC
TTGTGCGACATGTCGTTTTCAGAAGACGGCTGCACTGAACGTCAGAAGCCGACTGCACTATAGCAGCGGA
GGGGTTGGATCAAAGTACTTTGATCCCGAGGGGAACCCTGTGGTTGGCATGCACATACAAATGGACGAAC
GGATAAACCTTTTCACGCCCTTTTAAATATCCGTTATTCTAATAAACGCTCTTTTCTCTTAGGTTTACCC
GCCAATATATCCTGTCAAACACTGATAGTTTAAACTGAAGGCGGGAAACGACAATCTGATCCAAGCTCAA
GCTAAGCTCCTCAGAAGACCAGAGGGCTATTGAGACTTTTCAACAAAGGGTAATATCGGGAAACCTCCTC
GGATTCCATTGCCCAGCTATCTGTCACTTCATCGAAAGGACAGTAGAAAAGGAAGGTGGCTCCTACAAAT
GCCATCATTGCGATAAAGGAAAGGCTATCGTTCAAGATGCCTCTACCGACAGTGGTCCCAAAGATGGACC
CCCACCCACGAGGAACATCGTGGAAAAAGAAGACGTTCCAACCACGTCTTCAAAGCAAGTGGATTGATGT
GATATCTCCACTGACGTAAGGGATGACGCACAATCCCACTATCCTTCGCAAGACCCTTCCTCTATATAAG
GAAGTTCATTTCATTTGGAGAGGACAGGCTTCTTGAGATCCTTCAACAATTACCAACAACAACAAACAAC
AAACAACATTACAATTACTATTTACAATTACAGTCGACCCACGCGTCCGATAATTTCCCCAATTTCTCAG
AGAGACTCAAAATCACCACCACCACCAAATCGCCGCCATGTTTAAACAAGCTTCTCGTCTCCTCTCCCGA
TCTGTCGCCGCCGCATCTTCCAAATCGGTGACGACTCGTGCCTTTTCAACGGAACTTCCATCGACGCTCG
ATTCCGCTAGTGATATCACAAGTTTGTACAAAAAAGCTGAACGAGAAACGTAAAATGATATAAATATCAA
TATATTAAATTAGATTTTGCATAAAAAACAGACTACATAATACTGTAAAACACAACATATCCAGTCACTA
TGGCGGCCGCATTAGGCACCCCAGGCTTTACACTTTATGCTTCCGGCTCGTATAATGTGTGGATTTTGAG
TTAGGATCCGGCGAGATTTTCAGGAGCTAAGGAAGCTAAAATGGAGAAAAAAATCACTGGATATACCACC
GTTGATATATCCCAATGGCATCGTAAAGAACATTTTGAGGCATTTCAGTCAGTTGCTCAATGTACCTATA
ACCAGACCGTTCAGCTGGATATTACGGCCTTTTTAAAGACCGTAAAGAAAAATAAGCACAAGTTTTATCC
GGCCTTTATTCACATTCTTGCCCGCCTGATGAATGCTCATCCGGAATTCCGTATGGCAATGAAAGACGGT
GAGCTGGTGATATGGGATAGTGTTCACCCTTGTTACACCGTTTTCCATGAGCAAACTGAAACGTTTTCAT
CGCTCTGGAGTGAATACCACGACGATTTCCGGCAGTTTCTACACATATATTCGCAAGATGTGGCGTGTTA
CGGTGAAAACCTGGCCTATTTCCCTAAAGGGTTTATTGAGAATATGTTTTTCGTCTCAGCCAATCCCTGG
GTGAGTTTCACCAGTTTTGATTTAAACGTGGCCAATATGGACAACTTCTTCGCCCCCGTTTTCACCATGG
GCAAATATTATACGCAAGGCGACAAGGTGCTGATGCCGCTGGCGATTCAGGTTCATCATGCCGTCTGTGA
TGGCTTCCATGTCGGCAGAATGCTTAATGAATTACAACAGTACTGCGATGAGTGGCAGGGCGGGGCGTAA
ACGCGTGGATCCGGCTTACTAAAAGCCAGATAACAGTATGCGTATTTGCGCGCTGATTTTTGCGGTATAA
GAATATATACTGATATGTATACCCGAAGTATGTCAAAAAGAGGTGTGCTATGAAGCAGCGTATTACAGTG
ACAGTTGACAGCGACAGCTATCAGTTGCTCAAGGCATATATGATGTCAATATCTCCGGTCTGGTAAGCAC
AACCATGCAGAATGAAGCCCGTCGTCTGCGTGCCGAACGCTGGAAAGCGGAAAATCAGGAAGGGATGGCT
GAGGTCGCCCGGTTTATTGAAATGAACGGCTCTTTTGCTGACGAGAACAGGGACTGGTGAAATGCAGTTT
AAGGTTTACACCTATAAAAGAGAGAGCCGTTATCGTCTGTTTGTGGATGTACAGAGTGATATTATTGACA
CGCCCGGGCGACGGATGGTGATCCCCCTGGCCAGTGCACGTCTGCTGTCAGATAAAGTCTCCCGTGAACT
TTACCCGGTGGTGCATATCGGGGATGAAAGCTGGCGCATGATGACCACCGATATGGCCAGTGTGCCGGTC
TCCGTTATCGGGGAAGAAGTGGCTGATCTCAGCCACCGCGAAAATGACATCAAAAACGCCATTAACCTGA
TGTTCTGGGGAATATAAATGTCAGGCTCCCTTATACACAGCCAGTCTGCAGGTCGACCATAGTGACTGGA
TATGTTGTGTTTTACAGTATTATGTAGTCTGTTTTTTATGCAAAATCTAATTTAATATATTGATATTTAT
ATCATTTTACGTTTCTCGTTCAGCTTTCTTGTACAAAGTGGTGATATCCCGCGGCCATGCTAGAGTCCGC
AAAAATCACCAGTCTCTCTCTACAAATCTATCTCTCTCTATTTTTCTCCAGAATAATGTGTGAGTAGTTC
CCAGATAAGGGAATTAGGGTTCTTATAGGGTTTCGCTCATGTGTTGAGCATATAAGAAACCCTTAGTATG
TATTTGTATTTGTAAAATACTTCTATCAATAAAATTTCTAATTCCTAAAACCAAAATCCAGTGACCTGCA
GGCATGCGACGTCG
Features (pLannotate 1.2.2; 28 found; start..end, strand, type, name):
      5..26      -  misc_feature   MCS (fragment): pUC18/19 multiple cloning site
    116..295     +  promoter       NOS promoter: nopaline synthase promoter
    329..1120    +  CDS            neo: KKA2_KLEPN - Also known as kan, nptII. Experimental evidence at protein level: Swiss-Prot protein existence level 1. Resistance to kanamycin, neomycin, paromomycin, ribostamycin, butirosin and gentamicin B. From Klebsiella pneumoniae.
   1163..1415    +  terminator     NOS terminator: nopaline synthase terminator and poly(A) signal
   1508..1532    -  misc_feature   LB T-DNA repeat: left border repeat from nopaline C58 T-DNA
   1770..1907    -  CDS            int (fragment): INT2_ECOLX - Protein inferred from homology: Swiss-Prot protein existence level 3. Putative integrase believed to be involved in the insertion of antibiotic resistance genes into plasmids and transposons. From Escherichia coli.
   1997..2053    +  CDS            GmR (fragment): gentamycin acetyltransferase; aacC1; confers resistance to gentamycin
   2064..2851    +  CDS            SmR (fragment): aminoglycoside adenylyltransferase (Murphy, 1985); aadA; confers resistance to spectinomycin and streptomycin
   3095..3683    +  rep_origin     ori: high-copy-number ColE1/pMB1/pBR322/pUC origin of replication
   3869..4009    -  misc_feature   bom: basis of mobility region from pBR322
   4111..4150    -  CDS            rop (fragment): Rop protein, which maintains plasmids at low copy number; rop
   4353..4547    -  rep_origin     pVS1 oriV: origin of replication for the Pseudomonas plasmid pVS1 (Heeb et al., 2000)
   4613..5681    -  CDS            pVS1 RepA (fragment): replication protein from the Pseudomonas plasmid pVS1 (Heeb et al., 2000)
   6114..6743    -  CDS            pVS1 StaA: stability protein from the Pseudomonas plasmid pVS1 (Heeb et al., 2000)
   7303..7704    -  CDS            Y4CG_SINFN (fragment): Protein inferred from homology: Swiss-Prot protein existence level 3. From Sinorhizobium fredii (strain NBRC 101917 / NGR234).
   8043..8067    -  misc_feature   RB T-DNA repeat: right border repeat from nopaline C58 T-DNA
   8151..8496    +  promoter       CaMV 35S promoter: strong constitutive promoter from cauliflower mosaic virus
   8448..8494    +  promoter       minimal CaMV 35S promoter: minimal 35S promoter from cauliflower mosaic virus
   8516..8571    +  misc_feature   TMV Ω: translational enhancer from the tobacco mosaic virus 5'-leader sequence (Gallie et al., 1988)
   8648..8755    +  CDS            ATP4_ARATH (fragment): Experimental evidence at protein level: Swiss-Prot protein existence level 1. Mitochondrial membrane ATP synthase (F(1)F(0) ATP synthase or Complex V) produces ATP from ADP in the presence of a proton gradient across the membrane which is generated by electron transport complexes of the respiratory chain. F-type ATPases consist of two structural domains, F(1) - containing the extramembraneous catalytic core, and F(0) - containing the membrane proton channel, linked together by a central stalk and a peripheral stalk. During catalysis, ATP turnover in the catalytic domain of F(1) is coupled via
   8768..8892    +  protein_bind   attR1: mutant version of attR; recombination site for the Gateway® LR reaction LR Clonase™
   8917..8947    +  promoter       lac UV5 promoter: E. coli lac promoter with an "up" mutation
   8972..9000    +  promoter       cat promoter (fragment): promoter of the E. coli cat gene encoding chloramphenicol acetyltransferase
   9001..9660    +  CDS            CmR: chloramphenicol acetyltransferase; cat; confers resistance to chloramphenicol
   9839..9997    +  CDS            ccdA (fragment): CCDA_ECO57 - Also known as H, letA. Experimental evidence at protein level: Swiss-Prot protein existence level 1. Antitoxin component of a type II toxin-antitoxin (TA) system which inhibits the post-segregational killing (PSK) of plasmid-free cells, also referred to as a plasmid addiction system. Binds to and blocks the activity of CcdB; will also remove bound CcdB protein from the CcdB-GyrA complex by forming a CcdA-CcdB complex, a process termed rejuvenation. Functions as a transcriptional corepressor for the ccdAB operon, repression also requires CcdB (By similarity). From Escherichia coli
  10002..10304   +  CDS            ccdB: CCDB_ECOLI - Also known as G, letB, letD. Experimental evidence at protein level: Swiss-Prot protein existence level 1. Toxic component of a type II toxin-antitoxin (TA) system, functioning in plasmid maintainence. Responsible for the post- segregational killing (PSK) of plasmid-free cells, also referred to as a plasmid addiction system. Half-life of over 2 hours. Cell killing by CcdB is accompanied by filamentation, defects in chromosome and plasmid segregation, defects in cell division, formation of anucleate cells, decreased DNA synthesis and plasmid loss. Interferes with the activity of DN
  10348..10472   -  protein_bind   attR2: mutant version of attR; recombination site for the Gateway® LR reaction LR Clonase™
  10543..10702   +  polyA_signal   CaMV poly(A) signal (fragment): cauliflower mosaic virus polyadenylation signal
