>Addgene plasmid #158726 | pDESTpK7WG2mito | addgene full sequence | sequence record 311271 | Addgene NGS Result
TGAGACTTTTCAACAAAGGGTAATATCGGGAAACCTCCTCGGATTCCATTGCCCAGCTATCTGTCACTTC
ATCGAAAGGACAGTAGAAAAGGAAGGTGGCTCCTACAAATGCCATCATTGCGATAAAGGAAAGGCTATCG
TTCAAGATGCCTCTACCGACAGTGGTCCCAAAGATGGACCCCCACCCACGAGGAACATCGTGGAAAAAGA
AGACGTTCCAACCACGTCTTCAAAGCAAGTGGATTGATGTGATATCTCCACTGACGTAAGGGATGACGCA
CAATCCCACTATCCTTCGCAAGACCCTTCCTCTATATAAGGAAGTTCATTTCATTTGGAGAGGACAGGCT
TCTTGAGATCCTTCAACAATTACCAACAACAACAAACAACAAACAACATTACAATTACTATTTACAATTA
CAGTCGACCCACGCGTCCGATAATTTCCCCAATTTCTCAGAGAGACTCAAAATCACCACCACCACCAAAT
CGCCGCCATGTTTAAACAAGCTTCTCGTCTCCTCTCCCGATCTGTCGCCGCCGCATCTTCCAAATCGGTG
ACGACTCGTGCCTTTTCAACGGAACTTCCATCGACGCTCGATTCCGCTAGTGATATCACAAGTTTGTACA
AAAAAGCTGAACGAGAAACGTAAAATGATATAAATATCAATATATTAAATTAGATTTTGCATAAAAAACA
GACTACATAATACTGTAAAACACAACATATCCAGTCACTATGGCGGCCGCATTAGGCACCCCAGGCTTTA
CACTTTATGCTTCCGGCTCGTATAATGTGTGGATTTTGAGTTAGGATCCGTCGAGATTTTCAGGAGCTAA
GGAAGCTAAAATGGAGAAAAAAATCACTGGATATACCACCGTTGATATATCCCAATGGCATCGTAAAGAA
CATTTTGAGGCATTTCAGTCAGTTGCTCAATGTACCTATAACCAGACCGTTCAGCTGGATATTACGGCCT
TTTTAAAGACCGTAAAGAAAAATAAGCACAAGTTTTATCCGGCCTTTATTCACATTCTTGCCCGCCTGAT
GAATGCTCATCCGGAATTCCGTATGGCAATGAAAGACGGTGAGCTGGTGATATGGGATAGTGTTCACCCT
TGTTACACCGTTTTCCATGAGCAAACTGAAACGTTTTCATCGCTCTGGAGTGAATACCACGACGATTTCC
GGCAGTTTCTACACATATATTCGCAAGATGTGGCGTGTTACGGTGAAAACCTGGCCTATTTCCCTAAAGG
GTTTATTGAGAATATGTTTTTCGTCTCAGCCAATCCCTGGGTGAGTTTCACCAGTTTTGATTTAAACGTG
GCCAATATGGACAACTTCTTCGCCCCCGTTTTCACCATGGGCAAATATTATACGCAAGGCGACAAGGTGC
TGATGCCGCTGGCGATTCAGGTTCATCATGCCGTTTGTGATGGCTTCCATGTCGGCAGAATGCTTAATGA
ATTACAACAGTACTGCGATGAGTGGCAGGGCGGGGCGTAAACGCGTGGATCCGGCTTACTAAAAGCCAGA
TAACAGTATGCGTATTTGCGCGCTGATTTTTGCGGTATAAGAATATATACTGATATGTATACCCGAAGTA
TGTCAAAAAGAGGTATGCTATGAAGCAGCGTATTACAGTGACAGTTGACAGCGACAGCTATCAGTTGCTC
AAGGCATATATGATGTCAATATCTCCGGTCTGGTAAGCACAACCATGCAGAATGAAGCCCGTCGTCTGCG
TGCCGAACGCTGGAAAGCGGAAAATCAGGAAGGGATGGCTGAGGTCGCCCGGTTTATTGAAATGAACGGC
TCTTTTGCTGACGAGAACAGGGGCTGGTGAAATGCAGTTTAAGGTTTACACCTATAAAAGAGAGAGCCGT
TATCGTCTGTTTGTGGATGTACAGAGTGATATTATTGACACGCCCGGGCGACGGATGGTGATCCCCCTGG
CCAGTGCACGTCTGCTGTCAGATAAAGTCTCCCGTGAACTTTACCCGGTGGTGCATATCGGGGATGAAAG
CTGGCGCATGATGACCACCGATATGGCCAGTGTGCCGGTCTCCGTTATCGGGGAAGAAGTGGCTGATCTC
AGCCACCGCGAAAATGACATCAAAAACGCCATTAACCTGATGTTCTGGGGAATATAAATGTCAGGCTCCC
TTATACACAGCCAGTCTGCAGGTCGACCATAGTGACTGGATATGTTGTGTTTTACAGTATTATGTAGTCT
GTTTTTTATGCAAAATCTAATTTAATATATTGATATTTATATCATTTTACGTTTCTCGTTCAGCTTTCTT
GTACAAAGTGGTGATATCCCGCGGCCATGCTAGAGTCCGCAAAAATCACCAGTCTCTCTCTACAAATCTA
TCTCTCTCTATTTTTCTCCAGAATAATGTGTGAGTAGTTCCCAGATAAGGGAATTAGGGTTCTTATAGGG
TTTCGCTCATGTGTTGAGCATATAAGAAACCCTTAGTATGTATTTGTATTTGTAAAATACTTCTATCAAT
AAAATTTCTAATTCCTAAAACCAAAATCCAGTGACCTGCAGGCATGCGACGTCGGGCCCTCTAGAGGATC
CCCGGGTACCGCGAATTATCGATCATGAGCGGAGAATTAAGGGAGTCACGTTATGACCCCCGCCGATGAC
GCGGGACAAGCCGTTTTACGTTTGGAACTGACAGAACCGCAACGTTGAAGGAGCCACTGAGCCGCGGGTT
TCTGGAGTTTAATGAGCTAAGCACATACGTCAGAAACCATTATTGCGCGTTCAAAAGTCGCCTAAGGTCA
CTATCAGCTAGCAAATATTTCTTGTCAAAAATGCTCCACTGACGTTCCATAAATTCCCCTCGGTATCCAA
TTAGAGTCTCATATTCACTCTCAACTCGATCGAGGCATGATTGAACAAGATGGATTGCACGCAGGTTCTC
CGGCCGCTTGGGTGGAGAGGCTATTCGGCTATGACTGGGCACAACAGACAATCGGCTGCTCTGATGCCGC
CGTGTTCCGGCTGTCAGCGCAGGGGCGCCCGGTTCTTTTTGTCAAGACCGACCTGTCCGGTGCCCTGAAT
GAACTCCAAGACGAGGCAGCGCGGCTATCGTGGCTGGCCACGACGGGCGTTCCTTGCGCAGCTGTGCTCG
ACGTTGTCACTGAAGCGGGAAGGGACTGGCTGCTATTGGGCGAAGTGCCGGGGCAGGATCTCCTGTCATC
TCACCTTGCTCCTGCCGAGAAAGTATCCATCATGGCTGATGCAATGCGGCGGCTGCATACGCTTGATCCG
GCTACCTGCCCATTCGACCACCAAGCGAAACATCGCATCGAGCGAGCACGTACTCGGATGGAAGCCGGTC
TTGTCGATCAGGATGATCTGGACGAAGAGCATCAGGGGCTCGCGCCAGCCGAACTGTTCGCCAGGCTCAA
GGCGCGGATGCCCGACGGCGAGGATCTCGTCGTGACCCACGGCGATGCCTGCTTGCCGAATATCATGGTG
GAAAATGGCCGCTTTTCTGGATTCATCGACTGTGGCCGGCTGGGTGTGGCGGACCGCTATCAGGACATAG
CGTTGGCTACCCGTGATATTGCTGAAGAGCTTGGCGGCGAATGGGCTGACCGCTTCCTCGTGCTTTACGG
TATCGCCGCTCCCGATTCGCAGCGCATCGCCTTCTATCGCCTTCTTGACGAGTTCTTCTGAGCGGGACTC
TGGGGTTCGGACTCTAGCTAGAGTCAAGCAGATCGTTCAAACATTTGGCAATAAAGTTTCTTAAGATTGA
ATCCTGTTGCCGGTCTTGCGATGATTATCATATAATTTCTGTTGAATTACGTTAAGCATGTAATAATTAA
CATGTAATGCATGACGTTATTTATGAGATGGGTTTTTATGATTAGAGTCCCGCAATTATACATTTAATAC
GCGATAGAAAACAAAATATAGCGCGCAAACTAGGATAAATTATCGCGCGCGGTGTCATCTATGTTACTAG
ATCGACCGGCATGCAAGCTGATAATTCAATTCGGCGTTAATTCAGTACATTAAAAACGTCCGCAATGTGT
TATTAAGTTGTCTAAGCGTCAATTTGTTTACACCACAATATATCCTGCCACCAGCCAGCCAACAGCTCCC
CGACCGGCAGCTCGGCACAAAATCACCACTCGATACAGGCAGCCCATCAGTCCGGGACGGCGTCAGCGGG
AGAGCCGTTGTAAGGCGGCAGACTTTGCTCATGTTACCGATGCTATTCGGAAGAACGGCAACTAAGCTGC
CGGGTTTGAAACACGGATGATCTCGCGGAGGGTAGCATGTTGATTGTAACGATGACAGAGCGTTGCTGCC
TGTGATCAATTCGGGCACGAACCCAGTGGACATAAGCCTGTTCGGTTCGTAAGCTGTAATGCAAGTAGCG
TATGCGCTCACGCAACTGGTCCAGAACCTTGACCGAACGCAGCGGTGGTAACGGCGCAGTGGCGGTTTTC
ATGGCTTGTTATGACTGTTTTTTTGGGGTACAGTCTATGCCTCGGGCATCCAAGCAGCAAGCGCGTTACG
CCGTGGGTCGATGTTTGATGTTATGGAGCAGCAACGATGTTACGCAGCAGGGCAGTCGCCCTAAAACAAA
GTTAAACATCATGGGGGAAGCGGTGATCGCCGAAGTATCGACTCAACTATCAGAGGTAGTTGGCGTCATC
GAGCGCCATCTCGAACCGACGTTGCTGGCCGTACATTTGTACGGCTCCGCAGTGGATGGCGGCCTGAAGC
CACACAGTGATATTGATTTGCTGGTTACGGTGACCGTAAGGCTTGATGAAACAACGCGGCGAGCTTTGAT
CAACGACCTTTTGGAAACTTCGGCTTCCCCTGGAGAGAGCGAGATTCTCCGCGCTGTAGAAGTCACCATT
GTTGTGCACGACGACATCATTCCGTGGCGTTATCCAGCTAAGCGCGAACTGCAATTTGGAGAATGGCAGC
GCAATGACATTCTTGCAGGTATCTTCGAGCCAGCCACGATCGACATTGATCTGGCTATCTTGCTGACAAA
AGCAAGAGAACATAGCGTTGCCTTGGTAGGTCCAGCGGCGGAGGAACTCTTTGATCCGGTTCCTGAACAG
GATCTATTTGAGGCGCTAAATGAAACCTTAACGCTATGGAACTCGCCGCCCGACTGGGCTGGCGATGAGC
GAAATGTAGTGCTTACGTTGTCCCGCATTTGGTACAGCGCAGTAACCGGCAAAATCGCGCCGAAGGATGT
CGCTGCCGACTGGGCAATGGAGCGCCTGCCGGCCCAGTATCAGCCCGTCATACTTGAAGCTAGACAGGCT
TATCTTGGACAAGAAGAAGATCGCTTGGCCTCGCGCGCAGATCAGTTGGAAGAATTTGTCCACTACGTGA
AAGGCGAGATCACCAAGGTAGTCGGCAAATAATGTCTAGCTAGAAATTCGTTCAAGCCGACGCCGCTTCG
CGGCGCGGCTTAACTCAAGCGTTAGATGCACTAAGCACATAATTGCTCACAGCCAAACTATCAGGTCAAG
TCTGCTTTTATTATTTTTAAGCGTGCATAATAAGCCCTACACAAATTGGGAGATATATCATGCATGACCA
AAATCCCTTAACGTGAGTTTTCGTTCCACTGAGCGTCAGACCCCGTAGAAAAGATCAAAGGATCTTCTTG
AGATCCTTTTTTTCTGCGCGTAATCTGCTGCTTGCAAACAAAAAAACCACCGCTACCAGCGGTGGTTTGT
TTGCCGGATCAAGAGCTACCAACTCTTTTTCCGAAGGTAACTGGCTTCAGCAGAGCGCAGATACCAAATA
CTGTCCTTCTAGTGTAGCCGTAGTTAGGCCACCACTTCAAGAACTCTGTAGCACCGCCTACATACCTCGC
TCTGCTAATCCTGTTACCAGTGGCTGCTGCCAGTGGCGATAAGTCGTGTCTTACCGGGTTGGACTCAAGA
CGATAGTTACCGGATAAGGCGCAGCGGTCGGGCTGAACGGGGGGTTCGTGCACACAGCCCAGCTTGGAGC
GAACGACCTACACCGAACTGAGATACCTACAGCGTGAGCTATGAGAAAGCGCCACGCTTCCCGAAGGGAG
AAAGGCGGACAGGTATCCGGTAAGCGGCAGGGTCGGAACAGGAGAGCGCACGAGGGAGCTTCCAGGGGGA
AACGCCTGGTATCTTTATAGTCCTGTCGGGTTTCGCCACCTCTGACTTGAGCGTCGATTTTTGTGATGCT
CGTCAGGGGGGCGGAGCCTATGGAAAAACGCCAGCAACGCGGCCTTTTTACGGTTCCTGGCCTTTTGCTG
GCCTTTTGCTCACATGTTCTTTCCTGCGTTATCCCCTGATTCTGTGGATAACCGTATTACCGCCTTTGAG
TGAGCTGATACCGCTCGCCGCAGCCGAACGACCGAGCGCAGCGAGTCAGTGAGCGAGGAAGCGGAAGAGC
GCCTGATGCGGTATTTTCTCCTTACGCATCTGTGCGGTATTTCACACCGCATATGGTGCACTCTCAGTAC
AATCTGCTCTGATGCCGCATAGTTAAGCCAGTATACACTCCGCTATCGCTACGTGACTGGGTCATGGCTG
CGCCCCGACACCCGCCAACACCCGCTGACGCGCCCTGACGGGCTTGTCTGCTCCCGGCATCCGCTTACAG
ACAAGCTGTGACCGTCTCCGGGAGCTGCATGTGTCAGAGGTTTTCACCGTCATCACCGAAACGCGCGAGG
CAGGGTGCCTTGATGTGGGCGCCGGCGGTCGAGTGGCGACGGCGCGGCTTGTCCGCGCCCTGGTAGATTG
CCTGGCCGTAGGCCAGCCATTTTTGAGCGGCCAGCGGCCGCGATAGGCCGACGCGAAGCGGCGGGGCGTA
GGGAGCGCAGCGACCGAAGGGTAGGCGCTTTTTGCAGCTCTTCGGCTGTGCGCTGGCCAGACAGTTATGC
ACAGGCCAGGCGGGTTTTAAGAGTTTTAATAAGTTTTAAAGAGTTTTAGGCGGAAAAATCGCCTTTTTTC
TCTTTTATATCAGTCACTTACATGTGTGACCGGTTCCCAATGTACGGCTTTGGGTTCCCAATGTACGGGT
TCCGGTTCCCAATGTACGGCTTTGGGTTCCCAATGTACGTGCTATCCACAGGAAAGAGACCTTTTCGACC
TTTTTCCCCTGCTAGGGCAATTTGCCCTAGCATCTGCTCCGTACATTAGGAACCGGCGGATGCTTCGCCC
TCGATCAGGTTGCGGTAGCGCATGACTAGGATCGGGCCAGCCTGCCCCGCCTCCTCCTTCAAATCGTACT
CCGGCAGGTCATTTGACCCGATCAGCTTGCGCACGGTGAAACAGAACTTCTTGAACTCTCCGGCGCTGCC
ACTGCGTTCGTAGATCGTCTTGAACAACCATCTGGCTTCTGCCTTGCCTGCGGCGCGGCGTGCCAGGCGG
TAGAGAAAACGGCCGATGCCGGGATCGATCAAAAAGTAATCGGGGTGAACCGTCAGCACGTCCGGGTTCT
TGCCTTCTGTGATCTCGCGGTACATCCAATCAGCTAGCTCGATCTCGATGTACTCCGGCCGCCCGGTTTC
GCTCTTTACGATCTTGTAGCGGCTAATCAAGGCTTCACCCTCGGATACCGTCACCAGGCGGCCGTTCTTG
GCCTTCTTCGTACGCTGCATGGCAACGTGCGTGGTGTTTAACCGAATGCAGGTTTCTACCAGGTCGTCTT
TCTGCTTTCCGCCATCGGCTCGCCGGCAGAACTTGAGTACGTCCGCAACGTGTGGACGGAACACGCGGCC
GGGCTTGTCTCCCTTCCCTTCCCGGTATCGGTTCATGGATTCGGTTAGATGGGAAACCGCCATCAGTACC
AGGTCGTAATCCCACACACTGGCCATGCCGGCCGGCCCTGCGGAAACCTCTACGTGCCCGTCTGGAAGCT
CGTAGCGGATCACCTCGCCAGCTCGTCGGTCACGCTTCGACAGACGGAAAACGGCCACGTCCATGATGCT
GCGACTATCGCGGGTGCCCACGTCATAGAGCATCGGAACGAAAAAATCTGGTTGCTCGTCGCCCTTGGGC
GGCTTCCTAATCGACGGCGCACCGGCTGCCGGCGGTTGCCGGGATTCTTTGCGGATTCGATCAGCGGCCG
CTTGCCACGATTCACCGGGGCGTGCTTCTGCCTCGATGCGTTGCCGCTGGGCGGCCTGCGCGGCCTTCAA
CTTCTCCACCAGGTCATCACCCAGCGCCGCGCCGATTTGTACCGGGCCGGATGGTTTGCGACCGCTCACG
CCGATTCCTCGGGCTTGGGGGTTCCAGTGCCATTGCAGGGCCGGCAGACAACCCAGCCGCTTACGCCTGG
CCAACCGCCCGTTCCTCCACACATGGGGCATTCCACGGCGTCGGTGCCTGGTTGTTCTTGATTTTCCATG
CCGCCTCCTTTAGCCGCTAAAATTCATCTACTCATTTATTCATTTGCTCATTTACTCTGGTAGCTGCGCG
ATGTATTCAGATAGCAGCTCGGTAATGGTCTTGCCTTGGCGTACCGCGTACATCTTCAGCTTGGTGTGAT
CCTCCGCCGGCAACTGAAAGTTGACCCGCTTCATGGCTGGCGTGTCTGCCAGGCTGGCCAACGTTGCAGC
CTTGCTGCTGCGTGCGCTCGGACGGCCGGCACTTAGCGTGTTTGTGCTTTTGCTCATTTTCTCTTTACCT
CATTAACTCAAATGAGTTTTGATTTAATTTCAGCGGCCAGCGCCTGGACCTCGCGGGCAGCGTCGCCCTC
GGGTTCTGATTCAAGAACGGTTGTGCCGGCGGCGGCAGTGCCTGGGTAGCTCACGCGCTGCGTGATACGG
GACTCAAGAATGGGCAGCTCGTACCCGGCCAGCGCCTCGGCAACCTCACCGCCGATGCGCGTGCCTTTGA
TCGCCCGCGACACGACAAAGGCCGCTTGTAGCCTTCCATCCGTGACCTCAATGCGCTGCTTAACCAGCTC
CACCAGGTCGGCGGTGGCCCATATGTCGTAAGGGCTTGGCTGCACCGGAATCAGCACGAAGTCGGCTGCC
TTGATCGCGGACACAGCCAAGTCCGCCGCCTGGGGCGCTCCGTCGATCACTACGAAGTCGCGCCGGCCGA
TGGCCTTCACGTCGCGGTCAATCGTCGGGCGGTCGATGCCGACAACGGTTAGCGGTTGATCTTCCCGCAC
GGCCGCCCAATCGCGGGCACTGCCCTGGGGATCGGAATCGACTAACAGAACATCGGCCCCGGCGAGTTGC
AGGGCGCGGGCTAGATGGGTTGCGATGGTCGTCTTGCCTGACCCGCCTTTCTGGTTAAGTACAGCGATAA
CCTTCATGCGTTCCCCTTGCGTATTTGTTTATTTACTCATCGCATCATATACGCAGCGACCGCATGACGC
AAGCTGTTTTACTCAAATACACATCACCTTTTTAGACGGCGGCGCTCGGTTTCTTCAGCGGCCAAGCTGG
CCGGCCAGGCCGCCAGCTTGGCATCAGACAAACCGGCCAGGATTTCATGCAGCCGCACGGTTGAGACGTG
CGCGGGCGGCTCGAACACGTACCCGGCCGCGATCATCTCCGCCTCGATCTCTTCGGTAATGAAAAACGGT
TCGTCCTGGCCGTCCTGGTGCGGTTTCATGCTTGTTCCTCTTGGCGTTCATTCTCGGCGGCCGCCAGGGC
GTCGGCCTCGGTCAATGCGTCCTCACGGAAGGCACCGCGCCGCCTGGCCTCGGTGGGCGTCACTTCCTCG
CTGCGCTCAAGTGCGCGGTACAGGGTCGAGCGATGCACGCCAAGCAGTGCAGCCGCCTCTTTCACGGTGC
GGCCTTCCTGGTCGATCAGCTCGCGGGCGTGCGCGATCTGTGCCGGGGTGAGGGTAGGGCGGGGGCCAAA
CTTCACGCCTCGGGCCTTGGCGGCCTCGCGCCCGCTCCGGGTGCGGTCGATGATTAGGGAACGCTCGAAC
TCGGCAATGCCGGCGAACACGGTCAACACCATGCGGCCGGCCGGCGTGGTGGTGTCGGCCCACGGCTCTG
CCAGGCTACGCAGGCCCGCGCCGGCCTCCTGGATGCGCTCGGCAATGTCCAGTAGGTCGCGGGTGCTGCG
GGCCAGGCGGTCTAGCCTGGTCACTGTCACAACGTCGCCAGGGCGTAGGTGGTCAAGCATCCTGGCCAGC
TCCGGGCGGTCGCGCCTGGTGCCGGTGATCTTCTCGGAAAACAGCTTGGTGCAGCCGGCCGCGTGCAGTT
CGGCCCGTTGGTTGGTCAAGTCCTGGTCGTCGGTGCTGACGCGGGCATAGCCCAGCAGGCCAGCGGCGGC
GCTCTTGTTCATGGCGTAATGTCTCCGGTTCTAGTCGCAAGTATTCTACTTTATGCGACTAAAACACGCG
ACAAGAAAACGCCAGGAAAAGGGCAGGGCGGCAGCCTGTCGCGTAACTTAGGACTTGTGCGACATGTCGT
TTTCAGAAGACGGCTGCACTGAACGTCAGAAGCCGACTGCACTATAGCAGCGGAGGGGTTGGATCAAAGT
ACTTTAAAGTACTTTAAAGTACTTTAAAGTACTTTGATCCCGAGGGGAACCCTGTGGTTGGCATGCACAT
ACAAATGGACGAACGGATAAACCTTTTCACGCCCTTTTAAATATCCGATTATTCTAATAAACGCTCTTTT
CTCTTAGGTTTACCCGCCAATATATCCTGTCAAACACTGATAGTTTAAACTGAAGGCGGGAAACGACAAT
CTGATCCAAGCTCAAGCTAAGCTCCTCAGAAGACCAGAGGGCTAT
Features (pLannotate 1.2.2; 28 found; start..end, strand, type, name):
      1..346     +  promoter       CaMV 35S promoter: strong constitutive promoter from cauliflower mosaic virus
    298..344     +  promoter       minimal CaMV 35S promoter: minimal 35S promoter from cauliflower mosaic virus
    366..421     +  misc_feature   TMV Ω: translational enhancer from the tobacco mosaic virus 5'-leader sequence (Gallie et al., 1988)
    498..605     +  CDS            ATP4_ARATH (fragment): Experimental evidence at protein level: Swiss-Prot protein existence level 1. Mitochondrial membrane ATP synthase (F(1)F(0) ATP synthase or Complex V) produces ATP from ADP in the presence of a proton gradient across the membrane which is generated by electron transport complexes of the respiratory chain. F-type ATPases consist of two structural domains, F(1) - containing the extramembraneous catalytic core, and F(0) - containing the membrane proton channel, linked together by a central stalk and a peripheral stalk. During catalysis, ATP turnover in the catalytic domain of F(1) is coupled via
    618..742     +  protein_bind   attR1: mutant version of attR; recombination site for the Gateway® LR reaction LR Clonase™
    767..797     +  promoter       lac UV5 promoter: E. coli lac promoter with an "up" mutation
    821..850     +  promoter       cat promoter (fragment): promoter of the E. coli cat gene encoding chloramphenicol acetyltransferase
    851..1510    +  CDS            CmR: chloramphenicol acetyltransferase; cat; confers resistance to chloramphenicol
   1689..1847    +  CDS            ccdA (fragment): CCDA_ECO57 - Also known as H, letA. Experimental evidence at protein level: Swiss-Prot protein existence level 1. Antitoxin component of a type II toxin-antitoxin (TA) system which inhibits the post-segregational killing (PSK) of plasmid-free cells, also referred to as a plasmid addiction system. Binds to and blocks the activity of CcdB; will also remove bound CcdB protein from the CcdB-GyrA complex by forming a CcdA-CcdB complex, a process termed rejuvenation. Functions as a transcriptional corepressor for the ccdAB operon, repression also requires CcdB (By similarity). From Escherichia coli
   1852..2154    +  CDS            ccdB: CCDB_ECOLI - Also known as G, letB, letD. Experimental evidence at protein level: Swiss-Prot protein existence level 1. Toxic component of a type II toxin-antitoxin (TA) system, functioning in plasmid maintainence. Responsible for the post- segregational killing (PSK) of plasmid-free cells, also referred to as a plasmid addiction system. Half-life of over 2 hours. Cell killing by CcdB is accompanied by filamentation, defects in chromosome and plasmid segregation, defects in cell division, formation of anucleate cells, decreased DNA synthesis and plasmid loss. Interferes with the activity of DN
   2198..2322    -  protein_bind   attR2: mutant version of attR; recombination site for the Gateway® LR reaction LR Clonase™
   2393..2552    +  polyA_signal   CaMV poly(A) signal (fragment): cauliflower mosaic virus polyadenylation signal
   2579..2601    -  misc_feature   MCS (fragment): pUC18/19 multiple cloning site
   2694..2873    +  promoter       NOS promoter: nopaline synthase promoter
   2907..3698    +  CDS            neo: KKA2_KLEPN - Also known as kan, nptII. Experimental evidence at protein level: Swiss-Prot protein existence level 1. Resistance to kanamycin, neomycin, paromomycin, ribostamycin, butirosin and gentamicin B. From Klebsiella pneumoniae.
   3741..3993    +  terminator     NOS terminator: nopaline synthase terminator and poly(A) signal
   4086..4110    -  misc_feature   LB T-DNA repeat: left border repeat from nopaline C58 T-DNA
   4369..4392    +  promoter       Pc promoter (fragment): intI1 (promoter lies within the coding sequence); class 1 integron promoter
   4568..4624    +  CDS            GmR (fragment): gentamycin acetyltransferase; aacC1; confers resistance to gentamycin
   4635..5422    +  CDS            SmR (fragment): aminoglycoside adenylyltransferase (Murphy, 1985); aadA; confers resistance to spectinomycin and streptomycin
   5668..6256    +  rep_origin     ori: high-copy-number ColE1/pMB1/pBR322/pUC origin of replication
   6442..6582    -  misc_feature   bom: basis of mobility region from pBR322
   6684..6723    -  CDS            rop (fragment): Rop protein, which maintains plasmids at low copy number; rop
   6926..7120    -  rep_origin     pVS1 oriV: origin of replication for the Pseudomonas plasmid pVS1 (Heeb et al., 2000)
   7186..8259    -  CDS            pVS1 RepA: replication protein from the Pseudomonas plasmid pVS1 (Heeb et al., 2000)
   8688..9317    -  CDS            pVS1 StaA: stability protein from the Pseudomonas plasmid pVS1 (Heeb et al., 2000)
   9877..10278   -  CDS            Y4CG_SINFN (fragment): Protein inferred from homology: Swiss-Prot protein existence level 3. From Sinorhizobium fredii (strain NBRC 101917 / NGR234).
  10648..10672   -  misc_feature   RB T-DNA repeat: right border repeat from nopaline C58 T-DNA
