[The description below was written by a language model from this plasmid's Addgene catalogue record and pLannotate feature annotations shown in this document.]
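Description:
pDESTpK7WG2mito is a Gateway destination vector for plant expression, built on the pK7WG2 binary T-DNA backbone and modified by inserting a mitochondrial presequence immediately upstream of attR1. It replicates in E. coli from a ColE1/pMB1-type origin (with a pBR322 bom region) and carries the pVS1 oriV, RepA and StaA functions that in binary vectors support maintenance in Agrobacterium. Bacterial selection is by spectinomycin through the aadA (SmR) gene. Because the unrecombined Gateway cassette contains the ccdB toxin gene, the empty vector is propagated in a ccdB-tolerant strain.

Between the right and left T-DNA border repeats, a CaMV 35S promoter followed by the TMV Ω translational enhancer drives a short coding fragment annotated as matching an Arabidopsis mitochondrial ATP synthase subunit (ATP4_ARATH), which serves as the mitochondrial targeting presequence. This is followed by the attR1–CmR–ccdB–attR2 cassette and a CaMV polyadenylation signal. In an LR reaction, an ORF from an entry clone replaces the chloramphenicol resistance/ccdB segment. The ORF then sits downstream of the presequence for expression with the mitochondrial presequence under the 35S promoter, as the depositor describes, so that the product is directed to mitochondria. A NOS promoter–nptII (neo)–NOS terminator cassette within the T-DNA allows kanamycin selection of transformed plant tissue.

The vector is intended for assembling plant mitoTALEN constructs, that is, TALENs targeted to mitochondria for mitochondrial genome editing. The depositor's sequence and the repository's sequencing result differ slightly in length (10,724 versus 10,755 nt) and in start position. They carry essentially the same features in the same order.
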