Addgene plasmid #158726: pDESTpK7WG2mito
Purpose: Plant mitoTALEN vector assembly, Destination vector
Depositing lab: Shin-ichi Arimura. Depositing organization: University of Tokyo, Graduate School of Agricultural and Life Sciences. Publication: Curing cytoplasmic male sterility via TALEN-mediated mitochondrial genome editing. Kazama T, Okuno M, Watari Y, Yanase S, Koizuka C, Tsuruta Y, Sugaya H, Toyoda A, Itoh T, Tsutsumi N, Toriyama K, Koizuka N, Arimura SI. Nat Plants. 2019 Jul;5(7):722-730. doi: 10.1038/s41477-019-0459-z. Epub 2019 Jul 8. PubMed 31285556.
Backbone
  Vector backbone: pK7WG2
  Backbone manufacturer: VIB, Ghent Univ, Kamiri et al
  Vector type: Plant Expression
Growth in bacteria
  Bacterial resistance: Spectinomycin, 50 μg/mL
  Growth temperature: 37°C
  Growth strain: ccdB Survival
  Copy number: High Copy
Gene/Insert
  Gene/Insert name: mitochondrial presequence in front of attR1 in pk7WG2
  Species: Synthetic
  Cloning method: Ligation Independent Cloning
Terms and licenses: Academic/Nonprofit Terms; Industry Terms: Not Available to Industry
Depositor comments: Gateway destination vector for plants to express ORFs from entry clone with mitochondrial presequence under the CaMV35S promoter.
How to cite: pDESTpK7WG2mito was a gift from Shin-ichi Arimura (Addgene plasmid # 158726 ; http://n2t.net/addgene:158726 ; RRID:Addgene_158726)
